>Addgene plasmid #141805 | TFORF1245 | addgene full sequence | sequence record 391423 | Addgene NGS Result
TTAATGTAGTCTTATGCAATACTCTTGTAGTCTTGCAACATGGTAACGATGAGTTAGCAACATGCCTTAC
AAGGAGAGAAAAAGCACCGTGCATGCCGATTGGTGGAAGTAAGGTGGTACGATCGTGCCTTATTAGGAAG
GCAACAGACGGGTCTGACATGGATTGGACGAACCACTGAATTGCCGCATTGCAGAGATATTGTATTTAAG
TGCCTAGCTCGATACATAAACGGGTCTCTCTGGTTAGACCAGATCTGAGCCTGGGAGCTCTCTGGCTAAC
TAGGGAACCCACTGCTTAAGCCTCAATAAAGCTTGCCTTGAGTGCTTCAAGTAGTGTGTGCCCGTCTGTT
GTGTGACTCTGGTAACTAGAGATCCCTCAGACCCTTTTAGTCAGTGTGGAAAATCTCTAGCAGTGGCGCC
CGAACAGGGACTTGAAAGCGAAAGGGAAACCAGAGGAGCTCTCTCGACGCAGGACTCGGCTTGCTGAAGC
GCGCACGGCAAGAGGCGAGGGGCGGCGACTGGTGAGTACGCCAAAAATTTTGACTAGCGGAGGCTAGAAG
GAGAGAGATGGGTGCGAGAGCGTCAGTATTAAGCGGGGGAGAATTAGATCGCGATGGGAAAAAATTCGGT
TAAGGCCAGGGGGAAAGAAAAAATATAAATTAAAACATATAGTATGGGCAAGCAGGGAGCTAGAACGATT
CGCAGTTAATCCTGGCCTGTTAGAAACATCAGAAGGCTGTAGACAAATACTGGGACAGCTACAACCATCC
CTTCAGACAGGATCAGAAGAACTTAGATCATTATATAATACAGTAGCAACCCTCTATTGTGTGCATCAAA
GGATAGAGATAAAAGACACCAAGGAAGCTTTAGACAAGATAGAGGAAGAGCAAAACAAAAGTAAGACCAC
CGCACAGCAAGCGGCCGCTGATCTTCAGACCTGGAGGAGGAGATATGAGGGACAATTGGAGAAGTGAATT
ATATAAATATAAAGTAGTAAAAATTGAACCATTAGGAGTAGCACCCACCAAGGCAAAGAGAAGAGTGGTG
CAGAGAGAAAAAAGAGCAGTGGGAATAGGAGCTTTGTTCCTTGGGTTCTTGGGAGCAGCAGGAAGCACTA
TGGGCGCAGCGTCAATGACGCTGACGGTACAGGCCAGACAATTATTGTCTGGTATAGTGCAGCAGCAGAA
CAATTTGCTGAGGGCTATTGAGGCGCAACAGCATCTGTTGCAACTCACAGTCTGGGGCATCAAGCAGCTC
CAGGCAAGAATCCTGGCTGTGGAAAGATACCTAAAGGATCAACAGCTCCTGGGGATTTGGGGTTGCTCTG
GAAAACTCATTTGCACCACTGCTGTGCCTTGGAATGCTAGTTGGAGTAATAAATCTCTGGAACAGATTTG
GAATCACACGACCTGGATGGAGTGGGACAGAGAAATTAACAATTACACAAGCTTAATACACTCCTTAATT
GAAGAATCGCAAAACCAGCAAGAAAAGAATGAACAAGAATTATTGGAATTAGATAAATGGGCAAGTTTGT
GGAATTGGTTTAACATAACAAATTGGCTGTGGTATATAAAATTATTCATAATGATAGTAGGAGGCTTGGT
AGGTTTAAGAATAGTTTTTGCTGTACTTTCTATAGTGAATAGAGTTAGGCAGGGATATTCACCATTATCG
TTTCAGACCCACCTCCCAACCCCGAGGGGACCCATGCATTGCATCTCAATTAGTCAGCAACCAGGTGTGG
AAAGTCCCCAGGCTCCCCAGCAGGCAGAAGTATGCAAAGCATGCGTCTCAATTAGTCAGCAACCATAGTC
CCGCCCCTAACTCCGCCCATCCCGCCCCTAACTCCGCCCAGTTCCGCCCATTCTCCGCCCCATGGCTGAC
TAATTTTTTTTATTTATGCAGAGGCCGAGGCCGCCTCGGCCTCTGAGCTATTCCAGAAGTAGTGAGGAGG
CTTTTTTGGAGGCCTAGGCTTTTGCAAAAAGCTTTCTAGAGGTACCACCGGAGCTTACCATGACCGAGTA
CAAGCCCACGGTGCGCCTCGCCACCCGCGACGACGTCCCCAGGGCCGTACGCACCCTCGCCGCCGCGTTC
GCCGACTACCCCGCCACGCGCCACACCGTCGATCCGGACCGCCACATCGAGCGGGTCACCGAGCTGCAAG
AACTCTTCCTCACGCGCGTCGGGCTCGACATCGGCAAGGTGTGGGTCGCGGACGACGGCGCCGCCGTGGC
GGTCTGGACCACGCCGGAGAGCGTCGAAGCGGGGGCGGTGTTCGCCGAGATCGGCCCGCGCATGGCCGAG
TTGAGCGGTTCCCGGCTGGCCGCGCAGCAACAGATGGAAGGCCTCCTGGCGCCGCACCGGCCCAAGGAGC
CCGCGTGGTTCCTGGCCACCGTCGGCGTCTCGCCCGACCACCAGGGCAAGGGTCTGGGCAGCGCCGTCGT
GCTCCCCGGAGTGGAGGCGGCCGAGCGCGCCGGGGTGCCCGCCTTCCTGGAGACCTCCGCGCCCCGCAAC
CTCCCCTTCTACGAGCGGCTCGGCTTCACCGTCACCGCCGACGTCGAGGTGCCCGAAGGACCGCGCACCT
GGTGCATGACCCGCAAGCCCGGTGCCAGTTAACGAATTCTAGATCTTGAGACAAATGGCAGTATTCATCC
ACAATTTTAAAAGAAAAGGGGGGATTGGGGGGTACAGTGCAGGGGAAAGAATAGTAGACATAATAGCAAC
AGACATACAAACTAAAGAATTACAAAAACAAATTACAAAAATTCAAAATTTTCGGGTTTATTACAGGGAC
AGCAGAGATCCACTTTGGCGCCGGCTCGAGGCCTGCAGGTGCAAAGATGGATAAAGTTTTAAACAGAGAG
GAATCTTTGCAGCTAATGGACCTTCTAGGTCTTGAAAGGAGTGGGAATTGGCTCCGGTGCCCGTCAGTGG
GCAGAGCGCACATCGCCCACAGTCCCCGAGAAGTTGGGGGGAGGGGTCGGCAATTGAACCGGTGCCTAGA
GAAGGTGGCGCGGGGTAAACTGGGAAAGTGATGTCGTGTACTGGCTCCGCCTTTTTCCCGAGGGTGGGGG
AGAACCGTATATAAGTGCAGTAGTCGCCGTGAACGTTCTTTTTCGCAACGGGTTTGCCGCCAGAACACAG
GTAAGTGCCGTGTGTGGTTCCCGCGGGCCTGGCCTCTTTACGGGTTATGGCCCTTGCGTGCCTTGAATTA
CTTCCACCTGGCTGCAGTACGTGATTCTTGATCCCGAGCTTCGGGTTGGAAGTGGGTGGGAGAGTTCGAG
GCCTTGCGCTTAAGGAGCCCCTTCGCCTCGTGCTTGAGTTGAGGCCTGGCCTGGGCGCTGGGGCCGCCGC
GTGCGAATCTGGTGGCACCTTCGCGCCTGTCTCGCTGCTTTCGATAAGTCTCTAGCCATTTAAAATTTTT
GATGACCTGCTGCGACGCTTTTTTTCTGGCAAGATAGTCTTGTAAATGCGGGCCAAGATCTGCACACTGG
TATTTCGGTTTTTGGGGCCGCGGGCGGCGACGGGGCCCGTGCGTCCCAGCGCACATGTTCGGCGAGGCGG
GGCCTGCGAGCGCGGCCACCGAGAATCGGACGGGGGTAGTCTCAAGCTGGCCGGCCTGCTCTGGTGCCTG
GCCTCGCGCCGCCGTGTATCGCCCCGCCCTGGGCGGCAAGGCTGGCCCGGTCGGCACCAGTTGCGTGAGC
GGAAAGATGGCCGCTTCCCGGCCCTGCTGCAGGGAGCTCAAAATGGAGGACGCGGCGCTCGGGAGAGCGG
GCGGGTGAGTCACCCACACAAAGGAAAAGGGCCTTTCCGTCCTCAGCCGTCGCTTCATGTGACTCCACGG
AGTACCGGGCGCCGTCCAGGCACCTCGATTAGTTCTCGAGCTTTTGGAGTACGTCGTCTTTAGGTTGGGG
GGAGGGGTTTTATGCGATGGAGTTTCCCCACACTGAGTGGGTGGAGACTGAAGTTAGGCCAGCTTGGCAC
TTGATGTAATTCTCCTTGGAATTTGCCCTTTTTGAGTTTGGATCTTGGTTCATTCTCAAGCCTCAGACAG
TGGTTCAAAGTTTTTTTCTTCCATTTCAGGTGTCGTGAGGCTAGCACCGCCACCATGATGCAACATGCCT
CCCCAGCCCCCGCTCTGACGATGATGGCCACGCAGAATGTCCCGCCCCCACCCTACCAGGACAGCCCACA
GATGACGGCAACCGCCCAGCCACCCTCCAAGGCCCAGGCTGTCCACATCTCTGCCCCCTCAGCTGCTGCC
AGCACACCTGTGCCCAGTGCCCCCATCGACCCCCAGGCCCAGCTGGAGGCTGACAAGCGAGCTGTATACA
GGCACCCTCTTTTCCCGCTCCTGACGCTGCTGTTTGAGAAATGTGAACAGGCCACCCAGGGCTCTGAGTG
CATCACCTCCGCCAGCTTTGATGTGGACATCGAGAACTTTGTCCACCAGCAGGAACAGGAGCACAAACCC
TTCTTCAGCGATGACCCAGAACTGGACAATCTGATGGTGAAGGCAATCCAGGTCCTGAGAATCCACCTGC
TGGAGCTGGAGAAAGTCAATGAACTCTGCAAGGACTTTTGTAACCGTTACATCACCTGCCTCAAAACCAA
GATGCACAGCGACAACCTGCTCAGGAATGATCTAGGGGGGCCCTACTCCCCCAACCAGCCCTCCATCAAC
CTTCACTCACAGGACCTCCTGCAGAATTCCCCCAATTCCATGTCCGGAGTCTCCAATAACCCCCAGGGGA
TTGTGGTCCCAGCCTCAGCGCTCCAGCAGGGCAACATCGCCATGACAACCGTCAACTCACAAGTTGTGTC
AGGTGGAGCCTTATACCAACCGGTTACCATGGTAACCTCCCAGGGTCAGGTGGTCACCCAAGCAATCCCC
CAGGGAGCCATCCAGATCCAGAACACACAGGTTAACCTTGACCTCACCTCCCTCCTGGACAATGAGGATA
AGAAGTCCAAGAACAAACGAGGAGTCTTGCCCAAGCATGCCACCAATATAATGCGTTCTTGGCTCTTCCA
GCATCTCATGCACCCCTACCCCACGGAGGATGAGAAGAGGCAGATCGCAGCCCAGACCAACCTCACCCTC
CTGCAAGTAAACAACTGGTTCATCAATGCCCGGAGGCGCATCCTGCAGCCCATGCTTGATGCCAGCAACC
CAGATCCTGCCCCCAAAGCCAAGAAGATCAAGTCTCAGCACCGGCCCACCCAAAGATTCTGGCCCAACTC
CATCGCTGCGGGGGTGCTGCAGCAGCAGGGCGGTGCCCCAGGGACAAACCCCGATGGTTCCATCAACTTG
GACAACCTGCAGTCCCTGTCCTCAGACAGTGCCACCATGGCCATGCAGCAGGCTATGATGGCTGCACACG
ATGACTCATTGGATGGGACAGAAGAAGAGGATGAGGATGAGATGGAAGAGGAGGAGGAGGAGGAGCTGGA
GGAGGAGGTCGACGAGCTGCAGACGACAAATGTCAGCGACCTGGGCTTGGAACACAGTGACTCCCTGGAG
TAGTAATGAACTAGTCCGTAACTTGAAAGTATTTCGATTTCTTGGCTTTATATATCTTGTGGAAAGGACG
ACTACCTTCTATTAGTGTCTCCAGCACGCGTTAAGTCGACAATCAACCTCTGGATTACAAAATTTGTGAA
AGATTGACTGGTATTCTTAACTATGTTGCTCCTTTTACGCTATGTGGATACGCTGCTTTAATGCCTTTGT
ATCATGCTATTGCTTCCCGTATGGCTTTCATTTTCTCCTCCTTGTATAAATCCTGGTTGCTGTCTCTTTA
TGAGGAGTTGTGGCCCGTTGTCAGGCAACGTGGCGTGGTGTGCACTGTGTTTGCTGACGCAACCCCCACT
GGTTGGGGCATTGCCACCACCTGTCAGCTCCTTTCCGGGACTTTCGCTTTCCCCCTCCCTATTGCCACGG
CGGAACTCATCGCCGCCTGCCTTGCCCGCTGCTGGACAGGGGCTCGGCTGTTGGGCACTGACAATTCCGT
GGTGTTGTCGGGGAAATCATCGTCCTTTCCTTGGCTGCTCGCCTGTGTTGCCACCTGGATTCTGCGCGGG
ACGTCCTTCTGCTACGTCCCTTCGGCCCTCAATCCAGCGGACCTTCCTTCCCGCGGCCTGCTGCCGGCTC
TGCGGCCTCTTCCGCGTCTTCGCCTTCGCCCTCAGACGAGTCGGATCTCCCTTTGGGCCGCCTCCCCGCG
TCGACTTTAAGACCAATGACTTACAAGGCAGCTGTAGATCTTAGCCACTTTTTAAAAGAAAAGGGGGGAC
TGGAAGGGCTAATTCACTCCCAACGAAGACAAGATCTGCTTTTTGCTTGTACTGGGTCTCTCTGGTTAGA
CCAGATCTGAGCCTGGGAGCTCTCTGGCTAACTAGGGAACCCACTGCTTAAGCCTCAATAAAGCTTGCCT
TGAGTGCTTCAAGTAGTGTGTGCCCGTCTGTTGTGTGACTCTGGTAACTAGAGATCCCTCAGACCCTTTT
AGTCAGTGTGGAAAATCTCTAGCAGTACGTATAGTAGTTCATGTCATCTTATTATTCAGTATTTATAACT
TGCAAAGAAATGAATATCAGAGAGTGAGAGGAACTTGTTTATTGCAGCTTATAATGGTTACAAATAAAGC
AATAGCATCACAAATTTCACAAATAAAGCATTTTTTTCACTGCATTCTAGTTGTGGTTTGTCCAAACTCA
TCAATGTATCTTATCATGTCTGGCTCTAGCTATCCCGCCCCTAACTCCGCCCATCCCGCCCCTAACTCCG
CCCAGTTCCGCCCATTCTCCGCCCCATGGCTGACTAATTTTTTTTATTTATGCAGAGGCCGAGGCCGCCT
CGGCCTCTGAGCTATTCCAGAAGTAGTGAGGAGGCTTTTTTGGAGGCCTAGGGACGTACCCAATTCGCCC
TATAGTGAGTCGTATTACGCGCGCTCACTGGCCGTCGTTTTACAACGTCGTGACTGGGAAAACCCTGGCG
TTACCCAACTTAATCGCCTTGCAGCACATCCCCCTTTCGCCAGCTGGCGTAATAGCGAAGAGGCCCGCAC
CGATCGCCCTTCCCAACAGTTGCGCAGCCTGAATGGCGAATGGG
[124 nt withheld, positions 7115-7238]
C
[91 nt withheld, positions 7240-7330]
A
[49 nt withheld, positions 7332-7380]
CCTTTGACGTTGGAGTCCACGTTCTTT
[37 nt withheld, positions 7408-7444]
ACCCTATCTCGGTCTATTCTTTTGATTTATAAGGGATTTTGCCGATTTCGGCCTATTGGTTAAAAAATGA
GCTGATTTAACAAAAATTTAACGCGAATTTTAACAAAATATTAACGCTTACAATTTAGGTGGCACTTTTC
GGGGAAATGTGCGCGGAACCCCTATTTGTTTATTTTTCTAAATACATTCAAATATGTATCCGCTCATGAG
ACAATAACCCTGATAAATGCTTCAATAATATTGAAAAAGGAAGAGTATGAGTATTCAACATTTCCGTGTC
GCCCTTATTCCCTTTTTTGCGGCATTTTGCCTTCCTGTTTTTGCTCACCCAGAAACGCTGGTGAAAGTAA
AAGATGCTGAAGATCAGTTGGGTGCACGAGTGGGTTACATCGAACTGGATCTCAACAGCGGTAAGATCCT
TGAGAGTTTTCGCCCCGAAGAACGTTTTCCAATGATGAGCACTTTTAAAGTTCTGCTATGTGGCGCGGTA
TTATCCCGTATTGACGCCGGGCAAGAGCAACTCGGTCGCCGCATACACTATTCTCAGAATGACTTGGTTG
AGTACTCACCAGTCACAGAAAAGCATCTTACGGATGGCATGACAGTAAGAGAATTATGCAGTGCTGCCAT
AACCATGAGTGATAACACTGCGGCCAACTTACTTCTGACAACGATCGGAGGACCGAAGGAGCTAACCGCT
TTTTTGCACAACATGGGGGATCATGTAACTCGCCTTGATCGTTGGGAACCGGAGCTGAATGAAGCCATAC
CAAACGACGAGCGTGACACCACGATGCCTGTAGCAATGGCAACAACGTTGCGCAAACTATTAACTGGCGA
ACTACTTACTCTAGCTTCCCGGCAACAATTAATAGACTGGATGGAGGCGGATAAAGTTGCAGGACCACTT
CTGCGCTCGGCCCTTCCGGCTGGCTGGTTTATTGCTGATAAATCTGGAGCCGGTGAGCGTGGGTCTCGCG
GTATCATTGCAGCACTGGGGCCAGATGGTAAGCCCTCCCGTATCGTAGTTATCTACACGACGGGGAGTCA
GGCAACTATGGATGAACGAAATAGACAGATCGCTGAGATAGGTGCCTCACTGATTAAGCATTGGTAACTG
TCAGACCAAGTTTACTCATATATACTTTAGATTGATTTAAAACTTCATTTTTAATTTAAAAGGATCTAGG
TGAAGATCCTTTTTGATAATCTCATGACCAAAATCCCTTAACGTGAGTTTTCGTTCCACTGAGCGTCAGA
CCCCGTAGAAAAGATCAAAGGATCTTCTTGAGATCCTTTTTTTCTGCGCGTAATCTGCTGCTTGCAAACA
AAAAAACCACCGCTACCAGCGGTGGTTTGTTTGCCGGATCAAGAGCTACCAACTCTTTTTCCGAAGGTAA
CTGGCTTCAGCAGAGCGCAGATACCAAATACTGTTCTTCTAGTGTAGCCGTAGTTAGGCCACCACTTCAA
GAACTCTGTAGCACCGCCTACATACCTCGCTCTGCTAATCCTGTTACCAGTGGCTGCTGCCAGTGGCGAT
AAGTCGTGTCTTACCGGGTTGGACTCAAGACGATAGTTACCGGATAAGGCGCAGCGGTCGGGCTGAACGG
GGGGTTCGTGCACACAGCCCAGCTTGGAGCGAACGACCTACACCGAACTGAGATACCTACAGCGTGAGCT
ATGAGAAAGCGCCACGCTTCCCGAAGGGAGAAAGGCGGACAGGTATCCGGTAAGCGGCAGGGTCGGAACA
GGAGAGCGCACGAGGGAGCTTCCAGGGGGAAACGCCTGGTATCTTTATAGTCCTGTCGGGTTTCGCCACC
TCTGACTTGAGCGTCGATTTTTGTGATGCTCGTCAGGGGGGCGGAGCCTATGGAAAAACGCCAGCAACGC
GGCCTTTTTACGGTTCCTGGCCTTTTGCTGGCCTTTTGCTCACATGTTCTTTCCTGCGTTATCCCCTGAT
TCTGTGGATAACCGTATTACCGCCTTTGAGTGAGCTGATACCGCTCGCCGCAGCCGAACGACCGAGCGCA
GCGAGTCAGTGAGCGAGGAAGCGGAAGAGCGCCCAATACGCAAACCGCCTCTCCCCGCGCGTTGGCCGAT
TCATTAATGCAGCTGGCACGACAGGTTTCCCGACTGGAAAGCGGGCAGTGAGCGCAACGCAATTAATGTG
AGTTAGCTCACTCATTAGGCACCCCAGGCTTTACACTTTATGCTTCCGGCTCGTATGTTGTGTGGAATTG
TGAGCGGATAACAATTTCACACAGGAAACAGCTATGACCATGATTACGCCAAGCGCGCAATTAACCCTCA
CTAAAGGGAACAAAAGCTGGAGCTGCAAGC
Features (pLannotate 1.2.2; 31 found; start..end, strand, type, name):
      5..231     +  promoter       RSV promoter: Rous sarcoma virus enhancer/promoter
    232..412     +  LTR            5' LTR (truncated): truncated 5' long terminal repeat (LTR) from HIV-1
    459..584     +  misc_feature   HIV-1 Ψ: packaging signal of human immunodeficiency virus type 1
    568..931     +  CDS            HIV-1 gag (fragment): gag protein from human immunodeficiency virus 1; gag
   1077..1310    +  misc_feature   RRE: The Rev response element (RRE) of HIV-1 allows for Rev-dependent mRNA export from the nucleus to the cytoplasm.
   1687..1713    +  CDS            Rev (fragment): human immunodeficiency virus 1 (HIV-1) Rev protein; rev; enhances nuclear export of unspliced and incompletely spliced viral mRNAs
   1720..1743    +  promoter       SV40 promoter (fragment): SV40 early promoter
   1744..1815    +  promoter       SV40 promoter (fragment): SV40 enhancer and early promoter
   1839..1974    +  rep_origin     SV40 ori: SV40 origin of replication
   2020..2616    +  CDS            PuroR (fragment): puromycin N-acetyltransferase; pac from Streptomyces; confers resistance to puromycin
   2665..2782    +  misc_feature   cPPT/CTS: central polypurine tract and central termination sequence of HIV-1
   2847..2913    +  CDS            small t antigen (fragment): SV40 (simian virus 40) small t antigen
   2920..4098    +  promoter       EF-1α promoter: strong constitutive promoter for human elongation factor EF-1α
   4115..5530    +  CDS            PKNOX2: PKNX2_HUMAN - Also known as PREP2. Experimental evidence at protein level: Swiss-Prot protein existence level 1. From Homo sapiens (Human).
   5546..5599    +  promoter       U6 promoter (fragment): RNA polymerase III promoter for human U6 snRNA
   5641..6229    +  misc_feature   WPRE: woodchuck hepatitis virus posttranscriptional regulatory element
   6280..6299    +  misc_feature   cPPT/CTS (fragment): central polypurine tract and central termination sequence of HIV-1
   6301..6534    +  LTR            3' LTR (ΔU3): self-inactivating 3' long terminal repeat (LTR) from HIV-1
   6612..6733    +  polyA_signal   SV40 poly(A) signal: SV40 polyadenylation signal
   6773..6908    +  rep_origin     SV40 ori: SV40 origin of replication
   6929..6947    -  promoter       T7 promoter: promoter for bacteriophage T7 RNA polymerase
   6955..7110    +  CDS            lacZα (fragment): LacZα fragment of β-galactosidase; lacZ fragment
   7115..7543    +  rep_origin     f1 ori (sequence partly withheld): f1 bacteriophage origin of replication; arrow indicates direction of (+) strand synthesis
   7596..7700    +  promoter       AmpR promoter: bla
   7701..8561    +  CDS            AmpR: β-lactamase; bla; confers resistance to ampicillin, carbenicillin, and related antibiotics
   8732..9320    +  rep_origin     ori: high-copy-number ColE1/pMB1/pBR322/pUC origin of replication
   9503..9595    +  CDS            lacI (fragment): lac repressor; lacI; The lac repressor binds to the lac operator to inhibit transcription in E. coli. This inhibition can be relieved by adding lactose or isopropyl-β-D-thiogalactopyranoside (IPTG).
   9608..9629    +  protein_bind   CAP binding site: CAP binding activates transcription in the presence of cAMP. E. coli catabolite activator protein
   9644..9674    +  promoter       lac promoter: promoter for the E. coli lac operon
   9682..9698    +  protein_bind   lac operator: The lac repressor binds to the lac operator to inhibit transcription in E. coli. This inhibition can be relieved by adding lactose or isopropyl-β-D-thiogalactopyranoside (IPTG). lac repressor encoded by lacI
   9743..9761    +  promoter       T3 promoter: promoter for bacteriophage T3 RNA polymerase
