[The description below was written by a language model from this plasmid's Addgene catalogue record and pLannotate feature annotations shown in this document.]
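Description:
TFORF1245 is a third-generation, self-inactivating lentiviral expression plasmid built on the pLX_TRC317 backbone and carrying the human transcription factor PKNOX2 (also known as PREP2) as an open reading frame for overexpression in mammalian cells. It belongs to a barcoded transcription factor ORF collection in which each construct carries a unique 24-bp barcode, so that the identity of the delivered factor can be read out in pooled screens. The barcode is not annotated as a separate feature in the table. In bacteria the plasmid is maintained through a high-copy ColE1/pUC-type origin and selected with ampicillin via the β-lactamase gene. An f1 origin and remnants of a lac/lacZα cloning region flanked by T3 and T7 promoters are also present in the backbone. The record notes a risk of recombination during propagation, which is common for plasmids containing LTR repeats.

The viral genome is transcribed from an RSV promoter fused to a truncated HIV-1 5' LTR and contains the Ψ packaging signal, a gag fragment, the Rev response element for nuclear export of the full-length RNA, and a cPPT/CTS element that aids nuclear import. It ends in a ΔU3 3' LTR, which inactivates LTR promoter activity after integration, followed by an SV40 polyadenylation signal. Within this genome, an SV40 early promoter drives puromycin N-acetyltransferase for selection of transduced cells, and a separate EF-1α promoter drives the PKNOX2 coding sequence. A WPRE downstream of the ORF enhances transcript stability and expression. The short U6 promoter and small t antigen matches are fragments only. The construct is intended for lentiviral delivery of PKNOX2, alone or within pooled libraries, in studies of transcription-factor-directed differentiation.
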