Addgene plasmid #141805: TFORF1245
Purpose: Lentiviral vector for overexpressing transcription factor ORFs with unique 24-bp barcodes. Barcodes facilitate identification of transcription factors in pooled screens.
Depositing lab: Feng Zhang. Depositing organization: Broad Institute. Publication: A transcription factor atlas of directed differentiation. Joung J, Ma S, Tay T, Geiger-Schuller KR, Kirchgatterer PC, Verdine VK, Guo B, Arias-Garcia MA, Allen WE, Singh A, Kuksenko O, Abudayyeh OO, Gootenberg JS, Fu Z, Macrae RK, Buenrostro JD, Regev A, Zhang F. Cell. 2023 Jan 5;186(1):209-229.e26. doi: 10.1016/j.cell.2022.11.026. PubMed 36608654.
Backbone
  Vector backbone: pLX_TRC317
  Backbone manufacturer: Broad Institute Genetic Perturbation Platform
  Backbone size w/o insert (bp): 8264
  Vector type: Mammalian Expression, Lentiviral
  Selectable markers: Puromycin
Growth in bacteria
  Bacterial resistance: Ampicillin, 100 μg/mL
  Growth temperature: 37°C
  Growth strain: NEB Stable
  Copy number: High Copy
Gene/Insert
  Gene/Insert name: PKNOX2
  Species: H. sapiens (human)
  Insert size (bp): 1520
  Entrez Gene: PKNOX2 (a.k.a. PREP2)
  Promoter: EF1a
  Cloning method: Unknown
  Sequencing primers: 5′ GGGTGGAGACTGAAGTTAGGCCAG; 3′ CACATAGCGTAAAAGGAGCAACATAG
Terms and licenses: Academic/Nonprofit Terms; Industry Terms: Not Available to Industry
Depositor comments: XM_017018110,NM_022062,XM_011542945,XM_005271642,XM_011542944,ENST00000298282 . The transcription factor ORF portion of this plasmid was synthesized by Genewiz. Please test multiple small colonies in case of plasmid recombination. To make this collection available in a timely manner, a portion of this collection was not fully sequenced by Addgene. If an Addgene verified full plasmid sequence is not available, please contact us prior to placing an order to request the full sequence.
How to cite: TFORF1245 was a gift from Feng Zhang (Addgene plasmid # 141805 ; http://n2t.net/addgene:141805 ; RRID:Addgene_141805)
