>Addgene plasmid #141805 | TFORF1245 | depositor partial sequence | sequence record 277552 | Insert
ACCGCCACCATGATGCAACATGCCTCCCCAGCCCCCGCTCTGACGATGATGGCCACGCAGAATGTCCCGC
CCCCACCCTACCAGGACAGCCCACAGATGACGGCAACCGCCCAGCCACCCTCCAAGGCCCAGGCTGTCCA
CATCTCTGCCCCCTCAGCTGCTGCCAGCACACCTGTGCCCAGTGCCCCCATCGACCCCCAGGCCCAGCTG
GAGGCTGACAAGCGAGCTGTATACAGGCACCCTCTTTTCCCGCTCCTGACGCTGCTGTTTGAGAAATGTG
AACAGGCCACCCAGGGCTCTGAGTGCATCACCTCCGCCAGCTTTGATGTGGACATCGAGAACTTTGTCCA
CCAGCAGGAACAGGAGCACAAACCCTTCTTCAGCGATGACCCAGAACTGGACAATCTGATGGTGAAGGCA
ATCCAGGTCCTGAGAATCCACCTGCTGGAGCTGGAGAAAGTCAATGAACTCTGCAAGGACTTTTGTAACC
GTTACATCACCTGCCTCAAAACCAAGATGCACAGCGACAACCTGCTCAGGAATGATCTAGGGGGGCCCTA
CTCCCCCAACCAGCCCTCCATCAACCTTCACTCACAGGACCTCCTGCAGAATTCCCCCAATTCCATGTCC
GGAGTCTCCAATAACCCCCAGGGGATTGTGGTCCCAGCCTCAGCGCTCCAGCAGGGCAACATCGCCATGA
CAACCGTCAACTCACAAGTTGTGTCAGGTGGAGCCTTATACCAACCGGTTACCATGGTAACCTCCCAGGG
TCAGGTGGTCACCCAAGCAATCCCCCAGGGAGCCATCCAGATCCAGAACACACAGGTTAACCTTGACCTC
ACCTCCCTCCTGGACAATGAGGATAAGAAGTCCAAGAACAAACGAGGAGTCTTGCCCAAGCATGCCACCA
ATATAATGCGTTCTTGGCTCTTCCAGCATCTCATGCACCCCTACCCCACGGAGGATGAGAAGAGGCAGAT
CGCAGCCCAGACCAACCTCACCCTCCTGCAAGTAAACAACTGGTTCATCAATGCCCGGAGGCGCATCCTG
CAGCCCATGCTTGATGCCAGCAACCCAGATCCTGCCCCCAAAGCCAAGAAGATCAAGTCTCAGCACCGGC
CCACCCAAAGATTCTGGCCCAACTCCATCGCTGCGGGGGTGCTGCAGCAGCAGGGCGGTGCCCCAGGGAC
AAACCCCGATGGTTCCATCAACTTGGACAACCTGCAGTCCCTGTCCTCAGACAGTGCCACCATGGCCATG
CAGCAGGCTATGATGGCTGCACACGATGACTCATTGGATGGGACAGAAGAAGAGGATGAGGATGAGATGG
AAGAGGAGGAGGAGGAGGAGCTGGAGGAGGAGGTCGACGAGCTGCAGACGACAAATGTCAGCGACCTGGG
CTTGGAACACAGTGACTCCCTGGAGTAGTAATGAACTAGTCCGTAACTTGAAAGTATTTCGATTTCTTGG
CTTTATATATCTTGTGGAAAGGACGACTACCTTCTATTAGTGTCTCCAGC
