>Addgene plasmid #141805 | TFORF1245 | depositor partial sequence | sequence record 277553 | Barcode
CTACCTTCTATTAGTGTCTCCAGC
